>Addgene plasmid #52114 | pMSCV-IRES-mCherry FP | addgene full sequence | sequence record 354437 | Addgene NGS Result
CGACCTACACCGAACTGAGATACCTACAGCGTGAGCTATGAGAAAGCGCCACGCTTCCCGAAGGGAGAAA
GGCGGACAGGTATCCGGTAAGCGGCAGGGTCGGAACAGGAGAGCGCACGAGGGAGCTTCCAGGGGGAAAC
GCCTGGTATCTTTATAGTCCTGTCGGGTTTCGCCACCTCTGACTTGAGCGTCGATTTTTGTGATGCTCGT
CAGGGGGGCGGAGCCTATGGAAAAACGCCAGCAACGCGGCCTTTTTACGGTTCCTGGCCTTTTGCTGGCC
TTTTGCTCACATGTTCTTTCCTGCGTTATCCCCTGATTCTGTGGATAACCGTATTACCGCCTTTGAGTGA
GCTGATACCGCTCGCCGCAGCCGAACGACCGAGCGCAGCGAGTCAGTGAGCGAGGAAGCGGAAGAGCGCC
CAATACGCAAACCGCCTCTCCCCGCGCGTTGGCCGATTCATTAATGCAGCTGGCACGACAGGTTTCCCGA
CTGGAAAGCGGGCAGTGAGCGCAACGCAATTAATGTGAGTTAGCTCACTCATTAGGCACCCCAGGCTTTA
CACTTTATGCTTCCGGCTCGTATGTTGTGTGGAATTGTGAGCGGATAACAATTTCACAATTCTCCCCAGC
TCTTTCTGCGCTGTCCATAATGAACTATTTCAGGAGTATTGGAGTATGTGGATTCAAAACAGTGGCTAAT
TGAGTCAGGATTACTTAATATTCGACTCCTACCCTCAGAATGTTGTTCTCCAACTTCAAGAAACTGTTAC
CCATGAAAGACCCCCGCTGACGGGTAGTCAATCACTCAGAGGAGACCCTCCCAAGGAACAGCGAGACCAC
AAGTCGGATGCAACTGCAAGAGGGTTTATTGGATACACGGGTACCCGGGCGACGCAGTCTATCGGAGGAC
TGGCGCGCCGAGTGAGGGGTTGTGGGCTCTTTTATTGAGCTCGGGGAGCAGAAGCGCGCGAACAGAAGCG
AGAAGCGAACTGATTGGTTAGTTCAAATAAGGCACAGGGTCATTTCAGGTCCTTGGGGCACCCTGGAAAC
ATCTGATGGTTCTCTAGAAACTGCTGAGGGCGGGACCGCATCTGGGGACCATCTGTTCTTGGCCCTGAGC
CGGGGCAGGAACTGCTTACCACAGATATCCTGTTTGGCCCATATTCTGCTGTCTCTCTGTTCCTAACCTT
GATCTGAACTTCTCTATTCTCAGTTATGTATTTTCCATGCCTTGCAAAATGGCGTTACTTAAGCTAGCTT
GCCAAACCTACAGGTGGGGTCTTTCATTCCCCCCTTTTTCTGGAGACTAAATAAAATCTTTTATTTTATC
GATATCAGCGCTTTAAATTTGCGCATGCTAGCTATAGTTCTAGAGGTACCGGTTGTTAACGTTAGCCGGC
TACCTGAAGCTTGCATGCCTGCAGGTCGACTCTAGAGTCGCGGCCGCTTACTTGTACAGCTCGTCCATGC
CGCCGGTGGAGTGGCGGCCCTCGGCGCGTTCGTACTGTTCCACGATGGTGTAGTCCTCGTTGTGGGAGGT
GATGTCCAACTTGATGTTGACGTTGTAGGCGCCGGGCAGCTGCACGGGCTTCTTGGCCTTGTAGGTGGTC
TTGACCTCAGCGTCGTAGTGGCCGCCGTCCTTCAGCTTCAGCCTCTGCTTGATCTCGCCCTTCAGGGCGC
CGTCCTCGGGGTACATCCGCTCGGAGGAGGCCTCCCAGCCCATCGTCTTCTTCTGCATTACGGGGCCGTC
GGAGGGGAAGTTGGTGCCGCGCAGCTTCACCTTGTAGATGAACTCGCCGTCCTGCAGGGAGGAGTCCTGG
GTCACGGTCACCACGCCGCCGTCCTCGAAGTTCATCACGCGCTCCCACTTGAAGCCCTCGGGGAAGGACA
GCTTCAAGTAGTCGGGGATGTCGGCGGGGTGCTTCACGTAGGCCTTGGAGCCGTACATGAACTGAGGGGA
CAGGATGTCCCAGGCGAAGGGCAGGGGGCCACCCTTGGTCACCTTCAGCTTGGCGGTCTGGGTGCCCTCG
TAGGGGCGGCCCTCGCCCTCGCCCTCGATCTCGAACTCGTGGCCGTTCACGGAGCCCTCCATGTGCACCT
TGAAGCGCATGAACTCCTTGATGATGGCCATGTTATCCTCCTCGCCCTTGCTCACCATGGTATTATCGTG
TTTTTCAAAGGAAAACCACGTCCCCGTGGTTCGGGGGGCCTAGACGTTTTTTTAACCTCGACTAAACACA
TGTAAAGCATGTGCACCGAGGCCCCAGATCAGATCCCATACAATGGGGTACCTTCTGGGCATCCTTCAGC
CCCTTGTTGAATACGCTTGAGGAGAGCCATTTGACTCTTTCCACAACTATCCAACTCACAACGTGGCACT
GGGGTTGTGCCGCCTTTGCAGGTGTATCTTATACACGTGGCTTTTGGCCGCAGAGGCACCTGTCGCCAGG
TGGGGGGTTCCGCTGCCTGCAAAGGGTCGCTACAGACGTTGTTTGTCTTCAAGAAGCTTCCAGAGGAACT
GCTTCCTTCACGACATTCAACAGACCTTGCATTCCTTTGGCGAGAGGGGAAAGACCCCTAGGAATGCTCG
TCAAGAAGACAGGGCCAGGTTTCCGGGCCCTCACATTGCCAAAAGACGGCAATATGGTGGAAAATAACAT
ATAGACAAACGCACACCGGCCTTATTCCAAGCGGCTTCGGCCAGTAACGTTAGGGGGGGGGCGGAATTGA
TCCCGCTCGAGCAATTGGGATCCGCTAGCTACGTAAGATCTGAATTCCGGCGCCTAGAGAAGGAGTGAGG
GCTGGATAAAGGGAGGATCGAGGCGGGGTCGAACGAGGAGGTTCAAGGGGGAGAGACGGGGCGGATGGAG
GAAGAGGAGGCGGAGGCTTAGGGTGTACAAAGGGCTTGACCCAGGGAGGGGGGTCAAAAGCCAAGGCTTC
CCAGGTCACGATGTAGGGGACCTGGTCTGGGTGTCCATGCGGGCCAGGTGAAAAGACCTTGATCTTAACC
TGGGTGATGAGGTCTCGGTTAAAGGTGCCGTCTCGCGGCCATCCGACGTTAAAGGTTGGCCATTCTGCAG
AGCAGAAGGTAACCCAACGTCTCTTCTTGACATCTACCGACTGGTTGTGAGCGATCCGCTCGACATCTTT
CCAGTGACCTAAGGTCAAACTTAAGGGAGTGGTAACAGTCTGGCCCTAATTTTCAGACAAATACAGAAAC
ACAGTCAGACAGAGACAACACAGAACGATGCTGCAGCGCTGCAGCAGACAAGACGCGCGGCTTCGGTTCC
AAACCGAAAGCAAAAATTCAGACGGAGGCGGGAACTGTTTTAGGTTCTCGTCTCCTACCAGAACCACATA
TCCTGACGGGGTCGGATTCCACATCGACTCCCTTCCTCAGGTCGGGCCACAAAAACGGCCCCCAAAGTCC
CTGGGACGTCTCCCAGGGTTGCGGCCGGGTGTTCAGAACTCGTCAGTTCCACCACGGGTCCGCCAGATAC
AGAGCTAGTTAGCTAACTAGTACAGACGCAGGCGCAAACATTAGATGCCGGCACAAACACGCACAAAGAC
AGAGACAGACACGAAACGACCGCTGGCCAGCTTACCTCCCGGCGGGGGGGTCGGTGGTCCCTGGGCAGGG
GTCTCCAAATCTCGGTGGAACCTCCAAATGAAAGACCCCCGAGGTGGGCAGTCAATCAATCTGAGGAGAC
CCTCCCAAGGATCAGCGAGTCCACGATTCGGATGCAAACAGCAAGAGGCTTTATTGGGAATACGGGTACC
CGGGCGACGCAGTCTATCGGAGGACTGGCGCGCCGAGTGAGGGGTTGTGGGCTCTTTTATTGAGCTCGGG
GAGCAGAAGCGCGCGAACAGAAGCGAGAAGCGAACTGATTGGTTAGTTCAAATAAGGCACAGGGTCATTT
CAGGTCCTTGGGGCACCCTGGAAACATCTGATGGTTCTCTAGAAACTGCTGAGGGCGGGACCGCATCTGG
GGACCATCTGTTCTTGGCCCTGAGCCGGGGCAGGAACTGCTTACCACAGATATCCTGTTTGGCCCATATT
CTGCTGTCTCTCTGTTCCTAACCTTGATCTGAACTTCTCTATTCTCAGTTATGTATTTTCCATGCCTTGC
AAAATGGCGTTACTTAAGCTAGCTTGCCAAACCTACAGGTGGGGTCTTTCATTCCCCCCTTTTTCTGGAG
ACTAAATAAAATCTTTTATTTTATCTATGGCTCGTACTCTATAGGCTTCAGCTGGTGATATTGTTGAGTC
AAAACTAGAGCCTGGACCACTGATATCCTGTCTTTAACAAATTGGACTAATCGCCTCTACGCCGGACGCA
TCGTGGCCGGCATCACCGGCGCCACAGGTGCGGTTGCTGGCGCCTATATCGCCGACATCACCGATGGGGA
AGATCGGGCTCGCCACTTCGGGCTCATGAGCGCTTGTTTCGGCGTGGGTATGGTGGCAGGCCCCGTGGCC
GGGGGACTGTTGGGCGCCATCTCCTTGCATGCACCATTCCTTGCGCCGTCGTTTTACAACGTCGTGACTG
GGAAAACCCTGGCGTTACCCAACTTAATCGCCTTGCAGCACATCCCCCTTTCGCCAGCTGGCGTAATAGC
GAAGAGGCCCGCACCGATCGCCCTTCCCAACAGTTGCGCAGCCTGAATGGCGAATGGCGCCTGATGCGGT
ATTTTCTCCTTACGCATCTGTGCGGTATTTCACACCGCATATGGTGCACTCTCAGTACAATCTGCTCTGA
TGCCGCATAGTTAAGCCAGCCCCGACACCCGCCAACACCCGCTGACGCGCCCTGACGGGCTTGTCTGCTC
CCGGCATCCGCTTACAGACAAGCTGTGACCGTCTCCGGGAGCTGCATGTGTCAGAGGTTTTCACCGTCAT
CACCGAAACGCGCGAGACGAAAGGGCCTCGTGATACGCCTATTTTTATAGGTTAATGTCATGATAATAAT
GGTTTCTTAGACGTCAGGTGGCACTTTTCGGGGAAATGTGCGCGGAACCCCTATTTGTTTATTTTTCTAA
ATACATTCAAATATGTATCCGCTCATGAGACAATAACCCTGATAAATGCTTCAATAATATTGAAAAAGGA
AGAGTATGAGTATTCAACATTTCCGTGTCGCCCTTATTCCCTTTTTTGCGGCATTTTGCCTTCCTGTTTT
TGCTCACCCAGAAACGCTGGTGAAAGTAAAAGATGCTGAAGATCAGTTGGGTGCACGAGTGGGTTACATC
GAACTGGATCTCAACAGCGGTAAGATCCTTGAGAGTTTTCGCCCCGAAGAACGTTTTCCAATGATGAGCA
CTTTTAAAGTTCTGCTATGTGGCGCGGTATTATCCCGTATTGACGCCGGGCAAGAGCAACTCGGTCGCCG
CATACACTATTCTCAGAATGACTTGGTTGAGTACTCACCAGTCACAGAAAAGCATCTTACGGATGGCATG
ACAGTAAGAGAATTATGCAGTGCTGCCATAACCATGAGTGATAACACTGCGGCCAACTTACTTCTGACAA
CGATCGGAGGACCGAAGGAGCTAACCGCTTTTTTGCACAACATGGGGGATCATGTAACTCGCCTTGATCG
TTGGGAACCGGAGCTGAATGAAGCCATACCAAACGACGAGCGTGACACCACGATGCCTGTAGCAATGGCA
ACAACGTTGCGCAAACTATTAACTGGCGAACTACTTACTCTAGCTTCCCGGCAACAATTAATAGACTGGA
TGGAGGCGGATAAAGTTGCAGGACCACTTCTGCGCTCGGCCCTTCCGGCTGGCTGGTTTATTGCTGATAA
ATCTGGAGCCGGTGAGCGTGGGTCTCGCGGTATCATTGCAGCACTGGGGCCAGATGGTAAGCCCTCCCGT
ATCGTAGTTATCTACACGACGGGGAGTCAGGCAACTATGGATGAACGAAATAGACAGATCGCTGAGATAG
GTGCCTCACTGATTAAGCATTGGTAACTGTCAGACCAAGTTTACTCATATATACTTTAGATTGATTTAAA
ACTTCATTTTTAATTTAAAAGGATCTAGGTGAAGATCCTTTTTGATAATCTCATGACCAAAATCCCTTAA
CGTGAGTTTTCGTTCCACTGAGCGTCAGACCCCGTAGAAAAGATCAAAGGATCTTCTTGAGATCCTTTTT
TTCTGCGCGTAATCTGCTGCTTGCAAACAAAAAAACCACCGCTACCAGCGGTGGTTTGTTTGCCGGATCA
AGAGCTACCAACTCTTTTTCCGAAGGTAACTGGCTTCAGCAGAGCGCAGATACCAAATACTGTTCTTCTA
GTGTAGCCGTAGTTAGGCCACCACTTCAAGAACTCTGTAGCACCGCCTACATACCTCGCTCTGCTAATCC
TGTTACCAGTGGCTGCTGCCAGTGGCGATAAGTCGTGTCTTACCGGGTTGGACTCAAGACGATAGTTACC
GGATAAGGCGCAGCGGTCGGGCTGAACGGGGGGTTCGTGCACACAGCCCAGCTTGGAGCGAA
Features (pLannotate 1.2.2; 19 found; start..end, strand, type, name):
    416..508     +  CDS            lacI (fragment): lac repressor; lacI; The lac repressor binds to the lac operator to inhibit transcription in E. coli. This inhibition can be relieved by adding lactose or isopropyl-β-D-thiogalactopyranoside (IPTG).
    521..542     +  protein_bind   CAP binding site: CAP binding activates transcription in the presence of cAMP. E. coli catabolite activator protein
    557..587     +  promoter       lac promoter: promoter for the E. coli lac operon
    595..611     +  protein_bind   lac operator: The lac repressor binds to the lac operator to inhibit transcription in E. coli. This inhibition can be relieved by adding lactose or isopropyl-β-D-thiogalactopyranoside (IPTG). lac repressor encoded by lacI
    773..1287    -  LTR            3' LTR: 3' long terminal repeat from murine embryonic stem cell virus
   1407..1437    -  misc_feature   MCS (fragment): pUC18/19 multiple cloning site
   1451..2158    -  CDS            mCherry: mCherry is a basic (constitutively fluorescent) red fluorescent protein published in 2004, derived from Discosoma sp.. It is reported to be a very rapidly-maturing monomer with low acid sensitivity.
   2161..2721    -  misc_feature   IRES: internal ribosome entry site (IRES) of the encephalomyocarditis virus (EMCV)
   2779..3195    -  CDS            gag (truncated): truncated Moloney murine leukemia virus (MMLV) gag gene lacking the start codon
   3262..3603    -  misc_feature   MESV Ψ: packaging signal of murine embryonic stem cell virus
   3667..4183    -  LTR            5' LTR: 5' long terminal repeat from murine embryonic stem cell virus
   4225..4323    -  CDS            env (fragment): murine leukemia virus gPr80 envelope polyprotein precursor; env; proteolytically cleaved into gp70SU and p15TM subunits
   4324..4525    +  CDS            TcR (fragment): tetracycline efflux protein; tet; confers resistance to tetracycline
   4525..4674    +  CDS            lacZα (fragment): LacZα fragment of β-galactosidase; lacZ fragment
   4680..4779    -  misc_feature   bom (fragment): basis of mobility region from pBR322
   4881..4916    -  CDS            rop (fragment): Rop protein, which maintains plasmids at low copy number; rop
   5011..5115    +  promoter       AmpR promoter: bla
   5116..5976    +  CDS            AmpR: β-lactamase; bla; confers resistance to ampicillin, carbenicillin, and related antibiotics
   6147..233     +  rep_origin     ori (across the origin): high-copy-number ColE1/pMB1/pBR322/pUC origin of replication
