[The description below was written by a language model from this plasmid's Addgene catalogue record and pLannotate feature annotations shown in this document.]
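Description:
pMSCV-IRES-mCherry FP is an empty gammaretroviral backbone of about 6.5 kb for bicistronic expression in mammalian cells. It was derived from MSCV-IRES-GFP by expanding the multiple cloning site and replacing GFP with mCherry. In bacteria it is maintained through a high-copy ColE1/pUC-type origin and selected with ampicillin via the bla gene and its promoter. The annotation also picks up short fragments of lacI, lacZα, the tetracycline resistance gene, rop, bom and env. These appear to be non-functional remnants of earlier cloning vectors rather than working parts.

The proviral cassette, annotated on the reverse strand of the sequenced record, is flanked by the murine embryonic stem cell virus 5' and 3' LTRs. Downstream of the 5' LTR lie the MESV Ψ packaging signal and a truncated MMLV gag segment lacking its start codon, which together support encapsidation of the genomic RNA when the plasmid is supplied to a packaging cell line providing gag, pol and env in trans. No internal promoter is annotated, so transcription is expected to come from the 5' LTR. A gene of interest is inserted by restriction cloning into the polylinker between the gag fragment and the EMCV IRES; the depositor lists unique EcoRI, BglII, SnaBI, BamHI, MfeI and XhoI sites and notes that NheI is not unique. The IRES then permits cap-independent translation of mCherry from the same transcript, so red fluorescence marks transduced cells expressing the insert without fusing a tag to the protein. The fluorescent protein can be excised as an NcoI–NotI fragment for swapping reporters. The vector is suited to stable transduction followed by identification or sorting of mCherry-positive cells.
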