Addgene plasmid #52114: pMSCV-IRES-mCherry FP
Purpose: (Empty Backbone) a bicistronic IRES-mCherry containing retroviral vector
Depositing lab: Dario Vignali. Depositing organization: St. Jude Children's Research Hospital.
Backbone
  Vector backbone: MSCV IRES GFP
  Modifications to backbone: expanded MCS and switched FP
  Vector type: Mammalian Expression, Retroviral
  Tag / fusion protein: IRES-mCherry (C terminal on backbone)
Growth in bacteria
  Bacterial resistance: Ampicillin, 100 μg/mL
  Growth temperature: 37°C
  Growth strain: Stbl3
  Copy number: High Copy
Gene/Insert
  Cloning method: Restriction Enzyme
  Sequencing primers: 5′ pLXSN_5_primer
Terms and licenses: Academic/Nonprofit Terms; Industry Terms: Not Available to Industry
Depositor comments: The FP can be removed with Nco1-Not1 digest. The Multicloning site reads EcoR1-BglII-SnaB1-BamH1-Mfe1-Xho1. These are unique. The Nhe1 site is not unique.
How to cite: pMSCV-IRES-mCherry FP was a gift from Dario Vignali (Addgene plasmid # 52114 ; http://n2t.net/addgene:52114 ; RRID:Addgene_52114)
