>Addgene plasmid #52114 | pMSCV-IRES-mCherry FP | addgene partial sequence | sequence record 133399 | IRES-F 5'-TGGCTCTCCTCAAGCGTATT-3'
CCAGAAGGTACCCCATTGTATGGGATCTGATCTGGGGCCTCGGTGCACATGCTTTACATGTGTTTAGTCG
AGGTTAAAAAAACGTCTAGGCCCCCCGAACCACGGGGACGTGGTTTTCCTTTGAAAAACACGATAATACC
ATGGTGAGCAAGGGCGAGGAGGATAACATGGCCATCATCAAGGAGTTCATGCGCTTCAAGGTGCACATGG
AGGGCTCCGTGAACGGCCACGAGTTCGAGATCGAGGGCGAGGGCGAGGGCCGCCCCTACGAGGGCACCCA
GACCGCCAAGCTGAAGGTGACCAAGGGTGGCCCCCTGCCCTTCGCCTGGGACATCCTGTCCCCTCAGTTC
ATGTACGGCTCCAAGGCCTACGTGAAGCACCCCGCCGACATCCCCGACTACTTGAAGCTGTCCTTCCCCG
AGGGCTTCAAGTGGGAGCGCGTGATGAACTTCGAGGACGGCGGCGTGGTGACCGTGACCCAGGACTCCTC
CCTGCAGGACGGCGAGTTCATCTACAAGGTGAAGCTGCGCGGCACCAACTTCCCCTCCGACGGCCCCGTA
ATGCAGAAGAAGACGATGGGCTGGGAGGCCTCCTCCGAGCGGATGTACCCCGAGGACGGCGCCCTGAAGG
GCGAGATCAAGCAGAGGCTGAAGCTGAAGGACGGCGGCCACTACGACGCTGAGGTCAAGACCACCTACAA
GGCCAAGAA
