>Addgene plasmid #52114 | pMSCV-IRES-mCherry FP | addgene partial sequence | sequence record 133402 | pLXSN5 5'-CCCTTGAACCTCCTCGTTCGACC-3'
TCCTTCTCTAGGCGCCGGAATTCAGATCTTACGTAGCTAGCGGATCCCAATTGCTCGAGCGGGATCAATT
CCGCCCCCCCCCTAACGTTACTGGCCGAAGCCGCTTGGAATAAGGCCGGTGTGCGTTTGTCTATATGTTA
TTTTCCACCATATTGCCGTCTTTTGGCAATGTGAGGGCCCGGAAACCTGGCCCTGTCTTCTTGACGAGCA
TTCCTAGGGGTCTTTCCCCTCTCGCCAAAGGAATGCAAGGTCTGTTGAATGTCGTGAAGGAAGCAGTTCC
TCTGGAAGCTTCTTGAAGACAAACAACGTCTGTAGCGACCCTTTGCAGGCAGCGGAACCCCCCACCTGGC
GACAGGTGCCTCTGCGGCCAAAAGCCACGTGTATAAGATACACCTGCAAAGGCGGCACAACCCCAGTGCC
ACGTTGTGAGTTGGATAGTTGTGGAAAGAGTCAAATGGCTCTCCTCAAGCGTATTCAACAAGGGGCTGAA
GGATGCCCAGAAGGTACCCCATTGTATGGGATCTGATCTGGGGCCTCGGTGCACATGCTTTACATGTGTT
TAGTCGAGGTTAAAAAAACGTCTAGGCCCCCCGAACCACGGGGACGTGGTTTTCCTTTGAAAAACACGAT
AATACCATGGTGAGCAAGGGCGAGGAGGATAACATGGCCATCATC
